Addgene plasmid #44966: fj89c07 #2 in pBK-CMV
Purpose: This is intended for use in riboprobe synthesis, not for cloning.
Depositing lab: John Rawls. Depositing organization: University of North Carolina at Chapel Hill.
Backbone
  Vector backbone: pBK-CMV
  Vector type: Bacterial Expression
Growth in bacteria
  Bacterial resistance: Kanamycin, 50 μg/mL
  Growth temperature: 37°C
  Growth strain: Top10
  Copy number: Unknown
Gene/Insert
  Gene/Insert name: Angptl4 (alt name: Fiaf)
  Species: D. rerio (zebrafish)
  Promoter: CMV
  Cloning method: Restriction Enzyme; 5′ cloning site BamHI (unknown if destroyed); 3′ cloning site HindIII (unknown if destroyed)
  Sequencing primers: 5′ T7
Terms and licenses: Academic/Nonprofit Terms; Industry Terms: Not Available to Industry
Depositor comments: Note from the depositor: This plasmid is an EST containing a fragment of the zebrafish angptl4 gene. There are multiple SNPs in the gene that vary between zebrafish strains. This is intended for use in riboprobe synthesis, not for cloning.
How to cite: fj89c07 #2 in pBK-CMV was a gift from John Rawls (Addgene plasmid # 44966 ; http://n2t.net/addgene:44966 ; RRID:Addgene_44966)
