[The description below was written by a language model from this plasmid's Addgene catalogue record.]
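Description:
fj89c07 #2 in pBK-CMV is a kanamycin-selected plasmid carrying a zebrafish (Danio rerio) expressed sequence tag clone that contains a fragment of the angptl4 gene, also known as fiaf (angiopoietin-like 4 / fasting-induced adipose factor). The backbone is pBK-CMV, a phagemid-derived vector, catalogued here as a bacterial expression vector and propagated in a standard E. coli cloning strain; its copy number is not recorded. The insert is listed as cloned between BamHI at the 5′ end and HindIII at the 3′ end, although the record does not say whether either site survived cloning. The promoter is listed as CMV, reflecting the backbone's mammalian expression cassette, and a T7 primer is given for sequencing from the 5′ side, indicating a T7 phage promoter site adjacent to the insert.

The depositor states that the clone holds only part of the angptl4 transcript and that the gene carries multiple single-nucleotide polymorphisms that differ between zebrafish strains, so the sequence should not be taken as a reference coding sequence or used as a source for subcloning or protein expression. Its stated purpose is as a template for riboprobe synthesis: in vitro transcription from a phage promoter flanking the insert yields labelled RNA complementary to angptl4 mRNA, the kind of probe typically used for in situ hybridization to detect where the gene is expressed. The record does not specify which promoter or linearization site gives the antisense probe, the length of the fragment, or which region of the gene it covers, and no feature table is provided to resolve these points.
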