>Addgene plasmid #44966 | fj89c07 #2 in pBK-CMV | addgene partial sequence | sequence record 64204 | M13_pUC_fwd
GACTCCTATGGGCGAATTGGGTACACTTACCTGGTACCCCACCCGGGTGGAAAATCGATGGGCCCGCGGC
CGCTCTAGAAGTACTCTCGAGTTTTTTTTTTTTTTTTTTATATATAAAATCCATTTTTATTGGTCTCTGT
TAGACCATTTTTTTAATAAAAACAATAACAAAGTTATTTTTCTTTTTAGCAAAACATAAATTATAAGAAA
AACTATAAGAAAGATATACATAATGATTTTTGTACAACATTTAAATAATATGACAATCAGAGCGCTTGAA
GTAGGCAAGAACACAGCTGTAACGCTACAAAGAAAATGCATCTTATTTACAGAGACGTGACATCCACAGA
TGTTTAAAGGCAGTCAATGTGACTGAGAAAATCAATCCCCACAGGAACATCTCGTTTGATTTCAATACAG
GAAAACACACAAGTAGACTCAGATCATCAAATCTTGTGGAGGAAAGCATGCGAGTACCACAAAATAACGT
TGACGTTTGGATACTTGAATCTTGACTTTGACAGGCAACAGATCTTTCAATGTTCTGCAGATCTACTAAT
GTCTGTGGATAATGCCTTAATATACACAGTGCCATTATAATAAGCATTCTCAAAGAGTACTGGCTCAAGC
TTATGTAGCTTATTTGGTCCGTATTTTAGTGGCAAGGTTCTTTCATTTCATCTCCAAGCCTAATAGTACA
CGCGATGGTGCTAAACCATCAGGTCTTTTGACGTCACCCTGCCAGATTTGTCTAAACATGTTGCAGATCC
TTACAGTGGCCTGCACCATATAAAACATGCGGCTGCATGCAGAGCTCCAGGCACATTCAGTTCTTTCCAG
TCTGATTGAATAAAACAGCCTATTTTTGGCCAGACTGGGAT
